>Addgene plasmid #200386 | pHiUGE smFP-V5 donor (all-in-one) ORF0 | addgene full sequence | sequence record 397521 | Addgene NGS Result
CCTGCAGGCAGCTGCGCGCTCGCTCGCTCACTGAGGCCGCCCGGGCGTCGGGCGACCTTTGGTCGCCCGG
CCTCAGTGAGCGAGCGAGCGCGCAGAGAGGGAGTGGCCAACTCCATCACTAGGGGTTCCTGCGGCCGCAC
GCGTGAGGGCCTATTTCCCATGATTCCTTCATATTTGCATATACGATACAAGGCTGTTAGAGAGATAATT
GGAATTAATTTGACTGTAAACACAAAGATATTAGTACAAAATACGTGACGTAGAAAGTAATAATTTCTTG
GGTAGTTTGCAGTTTTAAAATTATGTTTTAAAATGGACTATCATATGCTTACCGTAACTTGAAAGTATTT
CGATTTCTTGGCTTTATATATCTTGTGGAAAGGACGAAACACCGACGCTTCCGAGTACGGTACGTTTTAG
AGCTAGAAATAGCAAGTTAAAATAAGGCTAGTCCGTTATCAACTTGAAAAAGTGGCACCGAGTCGGTGCT
TTTTTTCTAGGAGGGCCTATTTCCCATGATTCCTTCATATTTGCATATACGATACAAGGCTGTTAGAGAG
ATAATTGGAATTAATTTGACTGTAAACACAAAGATATTAGTACAAAATACGTGACGTAGAAAGTAATAAT
TTCTTGGGTAGTTTGCAGTTTTAAAATTATGTTTTAAAATGGACTATCATATGCTTACCGTAACTTGAAA
GTATTTCGATTTCTTGGCTTTATATATCTTGTGGAAAGGACGAAACACCGGAAGAGCGAGCTCTTCTGTT
TTAGAGCTAGAAATAGCAAGTTAAAATAAGGCTAGTCCGTTATCAACTTGAAAAAGTGGCACCGAGTCGG
TGCTTTTTTTCTAGACCTGTACCGTACTCGGAAGCGTCGGATCCTTAGGTACTATCCAGTCCCAGCAACG
GGTTCGGGATGGGCTTGCCCTGCTGTTGCGTACTGTCGAGGCCCAACAGTGGATTTGGTATTGGCTTTCC
TTGTTGCTGAGTGCTGTCGAGGCCCAGCAAGGGATTTGGTATGGGCTTGCCTCCTTGGCCCTTGTACAGC
TCGTCCATTCCCAACGTAATGCCGGCGGCGGTCACGAACTCCAACAACACCATGTGATCTCGTTTTTCGT
TTGGGTCCTTACTCAGAACGCTCTGAGTCGACAGATAGTGATTATCCGGCAACAGCACGGGGCCATCTCC
GATCGGCGTATTCTGCTGATAGTGGTCCGCCAGTTGAACACTTCCATCGCCACCTGTCGAGTCGAGGCCC
AGCAGAGGGTTGGGGATTGGCTTGCCTTGCTGCTGGGTGCTATCCAGGCCGAGCAGGGGATTGGGTATCG
GTTTGCCACCGCCTTGCTGGCCTCCGGTGCTGTCGAGTCCCAGCAAGGGGTTAGGGATGGGCTTTCCCTG
TTGCTGCGTGCTATCCAAGCCCAGCAGGGGATTCGGGATCGGCTTGCCACCACCTTCCACGTTGTGCCGA
ATTTTGAAATTCGCCTTTATGCCGTTCTTCTGCTTGTCGGCAGTAATGTAGACGTTATGGCTGTTAAAGT
TGTATTCCAGCTTGTGACCCAGAATATTACCGTCTTCCTTGAAATCAATTCCCTTAAGTTCTATCCTGTT
CACCAAGGTGTCTCCCTCGAACTTCACCTCGGCTCGCGTCTTGTAAGTACCGTCATCTTTGAAACTGATC
GTCCGTTCCTGCACGTATCCCTCCGGCATAGCACTCTTAAAGAAGTCATGCTGCTTCATGTGGTCTGGGT
AACGGCTGAAACACTGGACTCCGCCACCCAGGGTTGTAACCAAGGTCGGCCACGGCACCGGCAGCTTTCC
CGTGGTGCATATAAACTTCAGCGTCAATTTTCCGTTGGTGGCATCTCCCTCTCCTTCTCCGCGCACACTA
AACTTGTGTCCGTTAACGTCACCGTCGAGCTCAACCAGAATTGGGACCACGCCGGTAAACAGTTCTTCGC
CCTTACTCACACCTTGGCCCGTGGAGTCCAGGCCCAACAGAGGGTTAGGGATAGGCTTACCTTGTTGCTG
TGTGCTATCCAGACCGAGAAGTGGGTTTGGAATGGGCTTACCCTGCTGCTGAGTACTATCAAGTCCAAGG
AGGGGGTTCGGTATAGGTTTTCCCTCGAGCCTGTACCGTACTCGGAAGCGTCCACGTGCGGACCGAGCGG
CCGCAGGAACCCCTAGTGATGGAGTTGGCCACTCCCTCTCTGCGCGCTCGCTCGCTCACTGAGGCCGGGC
GACCAAAGGTCGCCCGACGCCCGGGCTTTGCCCGGGCGGCCTCAGTGAGCGAGCGAGCGCGCAGCTGCCT
GCAGGGGCGCCTGATGCGGTATTTTCTCCTTACGCATCTGTGCGGTATTTCACACCGCATA
[95 nt withheld, positions 2372-2466]
T
[46 nt withheld, positions 2468-2513]
C
[141 nt withheld, positions 2515-2655]
CCTTTGACGTTGGAGTCCACGTTCTTT
[37 nt withheld, positions 2683-2719]
ACTCTATCTCGGGCTATTCTTTTGATTTATAAGGGATTTTGCCGATTTCGGTCTATTGGTTAAAAAATGA
GCTGATTTAACAAAAATTTAACGCGAATTTTAACAAAATATTAACGTTTACAATTTTATGGTGCACTCTC
AGTACAATCTGCTCTGATGCCGCATAGTTAAGCCAGCCCCGACACCCGCCAACACCCGCTGACGCGCCCT
GACGGGCTTGTCTGCTCCCGGCATCCGCTTACAGACAAGCTGTGACCGTCTCCGGGAGCTGCATGTGTCA
GAGGTTTTCACCGTCATCACCGAAACGCGCGAGACGAAAGGGCCTCGTGATACGCCTATTTTTATAGGTT
AATGTCATGATAATAATGGTTTCTTAGACGTCAGGTGGCACTTTTCGGGGAAATGTGCGCGGAACCCCTA
TTTGTTTATTTTTCTAAATACATTCAAATATGTATCCGCTCATGAGACAATAACCCTGATAAATGCTTCA
ATAATATTGAAAAAGGAAGAGTATGAGTATTCAACATTTCCGTGTCGCCCTTATTCCCTTTTTTGCGGCA
TTTTGCCTTCCTGTTTTTGCTCACCCAGAAACGCTGGTGAAAGTAAAAGATGCTGAAGATCAGTTGGGTG
CACGAGTGGGTTACATCGAACTGGATCTCAACAGCGGTAAGATCCTTGAGAGTTTTCGCCCCGAAGAACG
TTTTCCAATGATGAGCACTTTTAAAGTTCTGCTATGTGGCGCGGTATTATCCCGTATTGACGCCGGGCAA
GAGCAACTCGGTCGCCGCATACACTATTCTCAGAATGACTTGGTTGAGTACTCACCAGTCACAGAAAAGC
ATCTTACGGATGGCATGACAGTAAGAGAATTATGCAGTGCTGCCATAACCATGAGTGATAACACTGCGGC
CAACTTACTTCTGACAACGATCGGAGGACCGAAGGAGCTAACCGCTTTTTTGCACAACATGGGGGATCAT
GTAACTCGCCTTGATCGTTGGGAACCGGAGCTGAATGAAGCCATACCAAACGACGAGCGTGACACCACGA
TGCCTGTAGCAATGGCAACAACGTTGCGCAAACTATTAACTGGCGAACTACTTACTCTAGCTTCCCGGCA
ACAATTAATAGACTGGATGGAGGCGGATAAAGTTGCAGGACCACTTCTGCGCTCGGCCCTTCCGGCTGGC
TGGTTTATTGCTGATAAATCTGGAGCCGGTGAGCGTGGGTCTCGCGGTATCATTGCAGCACTGGGGCCAG
ATGGTAAGCCCTCCCGTATCGTAGTTATCTACACGACGGGGAGTCAGGCAACTATGGATGAACGAAATAG
ACAGATCGCTGAGATAGGTGCCTCACTGATTAAGCATTGGTAACTGTCAGACCAAGTTTACTCATATATA
CTTTAGATTGATTTAAAACTTCATTTTTAATTTAAAAGGATCTAGGTGAAGATCCTTTTTGATAATCTCA
TGACCAAAATCCCTTAACGTGAGTTTTCGTTCCACTGAGCGTCAGACCCCGTAGAAAAGATCAAAGGATC
TTCTTGAGATCCTTTTTTTCTGCGCGTAATCTGCTGCTTGCAAACAAAAAAACCACCGCTACCAGCGGTG
GTTTGTTTGCCGGATCAAGAGCTACCAACTCTTTTTCCGAAGGTAACTGGCTTCAGCAGAGCGCAGATAC
CAAATACTGTTCTTCTAGTGTAGCCGTAGTTAGGCCACCACTTCAAGAACTCTGTAGCACCGCCTACATA
CCTCGCTCTGCTAATCCTGTTACCAGTGGCTGCTGCCAGTGGCGATAAGTCGTGTCTTACCGGGTTGGAC
TCAAGACGATAGTTACCGGATAAGGCGCAGCGGTCGGGCTGAACGGGGGGTTCGTGCACACAGCCCAGCT
TGGAGCGAACGACCTACACCGAACTGAGATACCTACAGCGTGAGCTATGAGAAAGCGCCACGCTTCCCGA
AGGGAGAAAGGCGGACAGGTATCCGGTAAGCGGCAGGGTCGGAACAGGAGAGCGCACGAGGGAGCTTCCA
GGGGGAAACGCCTGGTATCTTTATAGTCCTGTCGGGTTTCGCCACCTCTGACTTGAGCGTCGATTTTTGT
GATGCTCGTCAGGGGGGCGGAGCCTATGGAAAAACGCCAGCAACGCGGCCTTTTTACGGTTCCTGGCCTT
TTGCTGGCCTTTTGCTCACATGT
Features (pLannotate 1.2.2; 16 found; start..end, strand, type, name):
     12..39      +  repeat_region  AAV2 ITR (fragment): inverted terminal repeat of adeno-associated virus serotype 2 inverted
     68..95      +  repeat_region  AAV2 ITR (fragment): inverted terminal repeat of adeno-associated virus serotype 2 inverted
    145..385     +  promoter       U6 promoter: RNA polymerase III promoter for human U6 snRNA
    414..489     +  misc_RNA       gRNA scaffold: guide RNA scaffold for the Streptococcus pyogenes CRISPR/Cas9 system
    501..741     +  promoter       U6 promoter: RNA polymerase III promoter for human U6 snRNA
    768..843     +  misc_RNA       gRNA scaffold: guide RNA scaffold for the Streptococcus pyogenes CRISPR/Cas9 system
   1035..1967    -  CDS            vsfGFP-9 (fragment): vsfGFP-9 is a basic (constitutively fluorescent) green fluorescent protein published in 2015, derived from Aequorea victoria. It has low acid sensitivity.
   1999..2021    -  CDS            V5 tag (fragment): epitope tag from simian virus 5
   2175..2315    +  repeat_region  AAV2 ITR: inverted terminal repeat of adeno-associated virus serotype 2 inverted
   2320..2371    -  misc_feature   bom (fragment): basis of mobility region from pBR322
   2390..2845    +  rep_origin     f1 ori (sequence partly withheld): f1 bacteriophage origin of replication; arrow indicates direction of (+) strand synthesis
   2846..2895    -  misc_feature   bom (fragment): basis of mobility region from pBR322
   2997..3032    -  CDS            rop (fragment): Rop protein, which maintains plasmids at low copy number; rop
   3127..3231    +  promoter       AmpR promoter: bla
   3232..4092    +  CDS            AmpR: β-lactamase; bla; confers resistance to ampicillin, carbenicillin, and related antibiotics
   4263..4851    +  rep_origin     ori: high-copy-number ColE1/pMB1/pBR322/pUC origin of replication
