[The description below was written by a language model from this plasmid's Addgene catalogue record and pLannotate feature annotations shown in this document.]
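Description:
pHiUGE smFP-V5 donor (all-in-one) ORF0 is a 4.9 kb AAV-format donor plasmid from the HiUGE (homology-independent universal genome engineering) system. It is built to add a "spaghetti monster" smFP-V5 tag to the C-terminus of endogenously expressed proteins in mammalian cells. The backbone carries a high-copy ColE1/pUC-type origin, an f1 origin, and an AmpR (β-lactamase) cassette for ampicillin selection in bacteria. The payload region is bracketed by AAV2 inverted terminal repeats, one annotated as complete and the other detected only as short fragments. ITRs allow a cassette to be packaged into recombinant AAV, although the catalogue entry lists the vector only as mammalian expression.

Between the ITRs lie two tandem human U6 promoter and S. pyogenes Cas9 gRNA scaffold units, followed by the tag payload on the opposite strand. That payload was annotated as a GFP-derived coding sequence (matched by the tool to vsfGFP-9) next to a V5 epitope fragment. This fits smFP-V5, a GFP-like scaffold carrying multiple V5 epitopes that gives strong antibody-based detection. The record does not state what the two guide RNAs target. The "all-in-one" name suggests that one guides cutting at the chosen genomic locus and the other releases the donor, and the retained SapI sites may be where a guide is inserted, but neither point is stated. No Cas9 coding sequence is annotated, so the nuclease must be supplied separately. No promoter is annotated for the tag, consistent with expression only after in-frame integration into a target gene. "ORF0" presumably denotes one of several reading-frame variants. The associated work concerns proximity analysis of native proteomes in mouse models of neurodevelopmental conditions.
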