Addgene plasmid #200386: pHiUGE smFP-V5 donor (all-in-one) ORF0
Purpose: Tagging endogenously expressed proteins with "spaghetti monster" smFP-V5, C-terminal
Depositing lab: Scott Soderling. Depositing organization: Duke University. Publication: Proximity analysis of native proteomes reveals phenotypic modifiers in a mouse model of autism and related neurodevelopmental conditions. Gao Y, Shonai D, Trn M, Zhao J, Soderblom EJ, Garcia-Moreno SA, Gersbach CA, Wetsel WC, Dawson G, Velmeshev D, Jiang YH, Sloofman LG, Buxbaum JD, Soderling SH. Nat Commun. 2024 Aug 9;15(1):6801. doi: 10.1038/s41467-024-51037-x. PubMed 39122707.
Backbone
  Vector backbone: pHiUGE
  Vector type: Mammalian Expression
Growth in bacteria
  Bacterial resistance: Ampicillin, 100 μg/mL
  Growth temperature: 30°C
  Growth strain: NEB Stable
  Copy number: Unknown
Gene/Insert
  Gene/Insert name: spaghetti monster smFP-V5 (ref: PMID: 25915120, Addgene plasmid # 59758 )
  Species: Other
  Mutation: NA
  Cloning method: Restriction Enzyme; 5′ cloning site SapI (not destroyed); 3′ cloning site SapI (not destroyed)
Terms and licenses: Academic/Nonprofit Terms; Industry Terms: Not Available to Industry
Depositor comments: Please visit https://www.biorxiv.org/content/10.1101/2022.10.06.511211v1 for bioRxiv preprint.
How to cite: pHiUGE smFP-V5 donor (all-in-one) ORF0 was a gift from Scott Soderling (Addgene plasmid # 200386 ; http://n2t.net/addgene:200386 ; RRID:Addgene_200386)
